Addgene plasmid #216503: pcDNA3 Ras-LOCKR-PL Key
Depositing lab: David Baker. Publication: Computationally designed sensors detect endogenous Ras activity and signaling effectors at subcellular resolution. Zhang JZ, Nguyen WH, Greenwood N, Rose JC, Ong SE, Maly DJ, Baker D. Nat Biotechnol. 2024 Jan 25. doi: 10.1038/s41587-023-02107-w. PubMed 38273065.
Backbone
  Vector backbone: pcDNA3
  Backbone manufacturer: Genscript
  Vector type: Mammalian Expression
Growth in bacteria
  Bacterial resistance: Ampicillin, 100 μg/mL
  Growth temperature: 37°C
  Growth strain: DH5alpha
  Copy number: Unknown
Gene/Insert
  Gene/Insert name: Ras-LOCKR-PL Key
  Species: H. sapiens (human)
  Insert size (bp): 1116
Resource information
  A portion of this plasmid was derived from a plasmid made by: Genscript
Terms and licenses: Academic/Nonprofit Terms; Industry Terms: Not Available to Industry
How to cite: pcDNA3 Ras-LOCKR-PL Key was a gift from David Baker (Addgene plasmid # 216503 ; http://n2t.net/addgene:216503 ; RRID:Addgene_216503)
