[The description below was written by a language model from this plasmid's Addgene catalogue record and pLannotate feature annotations shown in this document.]
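Description:
pcDNA3 Ras-LOCKR-PL Key is a 6,520-nt mammalian expression plasmid built on the pcDNA3 backbone. It is propagated in E. coli through a high-copy ColE1/pUC-type origin and selected with ampicillin via the AmpR (β-lactamase) gene and its own promoter. An f1 origin is also present. For mammalian cells, the backbone carries a neomycin/kanamycin phosphotransferase gene driven by the SV40 enhancer/early promoter and terminated by an SV40 polyadenylation signal, which can support G418 selection of stable transfectants. Small annotated fragments (bom, lac promoter/operator, lacI, ble, an HIV-1 LTR match next to the CMV promoter) appear to be backbone remnants or short similarity hits rather than functional parts.

The payload is the 1,116-bp insert named Ras-LOCKR-PL Key, listed as human in the catalogue. It sits downstream of the CMV immediate-early enhancer and promoter and upstream of the bGH polyadenylation signal. A T7 promoter lies just ahead of the coding region. Automated annotation detects a short Myc epitope match near the start of the insert and a large fragment of E. coli BirA biotin ligase, so part of the insert is bacterial in origin rather than human. The remaining insert sequence is unannotated, and the record does not spell out the domain architecture.

The associated publication describes computationally designed sensors that report endogenous Ras activity and its signalling effectors at subcellular resolution. The name and the biotin ligase fragment suggest this is the "Key" half of a two-component LOCKR switch used for proximity labelling, presumably co-expressed with a partner component. The record itself does not describe that partner or the mechanism.
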