Features (pLannotate 1.2.2; 21 found; start..end, strand, type, name):
     28..80      -  misc_feature   bom (fragment): basis of mobility region from pBR322
    235..614     +  enhancer       CMV enhancer: human cytomegalovirus immediate early enhancer
    615..818     +  promoter       CMV promoter: human cytomegalovirus (CMV) immediate early promoter
    814..847     +  LTR            5' LTR (truncated) (fragment): truncated 5' long terminal repeat (LTR) from HIV-1
    863..881     +  promoter       T7 promoter: promoter for bacteriophage T7 RNA polymerase
    961..989     +  CDS            3xMyc (fragment): 3 tandem Myc epitope tags
   1297..2037    +  CDS            birA (fragment): BIRA_ECOLI - Also known as bioR, dhbB. Experimental evidence at protein level: Swiss-Prot protein existence level 1. Acts both as a biotin--[acetyl-CoA-carboxylase] ligase and a biotin-operon repressor. In the presence of ATP, BirA activates biotin to form the BirA-biotinyl-5'-adenylate (BirA-bio-5'-AMP or holoBirA) complex. HoloBirA can either transfer the biotinyl moiety to the biotin carboxyl carrier protein (BCCP) subunit of acetyl-CoA carboxylase, or bind to the biotin operator site and inhibit transcription of the operon. From Escherichia coli (strain K12).
   2117..2341    +  polyA_signal   bGH poly(A) signal: bovine growth hormone polyadenylation signal
   2345..2366    +  promoter       SV40 promoter (fragment): SV40 enhancer and early promoter
   2387..2815    +  rep_origin     f1 ori (sequence partly withheld): f1 bacteriophage origin of replication; arrow indicates direction of (+) strand synthesis
   2829..3158    +  promoter       SV40 promoter: SV40 enhancer and early promoter
   3225..4016    +  CDS            neo: KKA2_KLEPN - Also known as kan, nptII. Experimental evidence at protein level: Swiss-Prot protein existence level 1. Resistance to kanamycin, neomycin, paromomycin, ribostamycin, butirosin and gentamicin B. From Klebsiella pneumoniae.
   4040..4198    +  CDS            ble (fragment): BLE_KLEPN - Experimental evidence at protein level: Swiss-Prot protein existence level 1. Binding protein with a strong affinity to the bleomycin family of antibiotics. Binds to CL990; an antimitotic-antibiotic compound. From Klebsiella pneumoniae.
   4193..4314    +  polyA_signal   SV40 poly(A) signal: SV40 polyadenylation signal
   4387..4403    -  protein_bind   lac operator: The lac repressor binds to the lac operator to inhibit transcription in E. coli. This inhibition can be relieved by adding lactose or isopropyl-β-D-thiogalactopyranoside (IPTG). lac repressor encoded by lacI
   4411..4441    -  promoter       lac promoter: promoter for the E. coli lac operon
   4456..4477    -  protein_bind   CAP binding site: CAP binding activates transcription in the presence of cAMP. E. coli catabolite activator protein
   4490..4582    -  CDS            lacI (fragment): lac repressor; lacI; The lac repressor binds to the lac operator to inhibit transcription in E. coli. This inhibition can be relieved by adding lactose or isopropyl-β-D-thiogalactopyranoside (IPTG).
   4765..5353    -  rep_origin     ori: high-copy-number ColE1/pMB1/pBR322/pUC origin of replication
   5524..6384    -  CDS            AmpR: β-lactamase; bla; confers resistance to ampicillin, carbenicillin, and related antibiotics
   6385..6489    -  promoter       AmpR promoter: bla
>Addgene plasmid #216503 | pcDNA3 Ras-LOCKR-PL Key | addgene full sequence | sequence record 428968 | Addgene NGS Result
GACGGATCGGGAGATCTCCCGATCCCCTATGGTGCACTCTCAGTACAATCTGCTCTGATGCCGCATAGTT
AAGCCAGTATCTGCTCCCTGCTTGTGTGTTGGAGGTCGCTGAGTAGTGCGCGAGCAAAATTTAAGCTACA
ACAAGGCAAGGCTTGACCGACAATTGCATGAAGAATCTGCTTAGGGTTAGGCGTTTTGCGCTGCTTCGCG
ATGTACGGGCCAGATATACGCGTTGACATTGATTATTGACTAGTTATTAATAGTAATCAATTACGGGGTC
ATTAGTTCATAGCCCATATATGGAGTTCCGCGTTACATAACTTACGGTAAATGGCCCGCCTGGCTGACCG
CCCAACGACCCCCGCCCATTGACGTCAATAATGACGTATGTTCCCATAGTAACGCCAATAGGGACTTTCC
ATTGACGTCAATGGGTGGAGTATTTACGGTAAACTGCCCACTTGGCAGTACATCAAGTGTATCATATGCC
AAGTACGCCCCCTATTGACGTCAATGACGGTAAATGGCCCGCCTGGCATTATGCCCAGTACATGACCTTA
TGGGACTTTCCTACTTGGCAGTACATCTACGTATTAGTCATCGCTATTACCATGGTGATGCGGTTTTGGC
AGTACATCAATGGGCGTGGATAGCGGTTTGACTCACGGGGATTTCCAAGTCTCCACCCCATTGACGTCAA
TGGGAGTTTGTTTTGGCACCAAAATCAACGGGACTTTCCAAAATGTCGTAACAACTCCGCCCCATTGACG
CAAATGGGCGGTAGGCGTGTACGGTGGGAGGTCTATATAAGCAGAGCTCTCTGGCTAACTAGAGAACCCA
CTGCTTACTGGCTTATCGAAATTAATACGACTCACTATAGGGAGACCCAAGCTGGCTAGCGTTTAAACTT
AAGCTTGCGCCACCATGGGGTCTAGCCATCACCATCATCACCATTCTAGCGAGCAGAAACTCATCTCTGA
AGAGGATCTCGGTGGTAGTGAACAAAAGTTGATATCCGAGGAGGATTTGGGTGGGAGCGAGCAGAAACTT
ATCAGTGAAGAAGATTTGGGGGGCTCCATGGATCCTGACGAGGCAAGGAAAGCCATAGCGAGGGTTAAAA
GGGAAAGCAAACGAATAGTAGAAGACGCGGAAAGGCTTAGTCGAGAAGCAGCGGCGGCAAGTGAGAAATC
CTCCCGAGAGGCGGAGAGGCTCTCCCGGGAGGCCGCTGCTGCGTCCGAGAAAATTTCCCGGGAGGGCGGT
AGTGGTGGAACCACCGGGAGCGGTGGTGGTTCCGGAGGACAGCTGGATGGGGGTTCCGTAGCTGTGTTGC
CGGTTGTCGACAGTACAAACCAGTACCTTCTGGATCGGATCGGTGAGCTGAAGTCCGGCGACGCCTGCAT
AGCGGAGTATCAGCAAGCGGGGAGGGGTAGCAGAGGGAGAAAGTGGTTCTCCCCTTTTGGGGCCAACCTC
TACCTTTCAATGTTTTGGCGACTCAAAAGGGGACCCGCAGCAATCGGACTGGGCCCGGTGATTGGCATCG
TGATGGCCGAGGCACTGCGGAAATTGGGGGCGGACAAGGTGCGCGTAAAGTGGCCGAACGACTTGTATCT
CCAAGACAGAAAACTCGCTGGTATCCTCGTTGAACTGGCAGGTATCACAGGAGACGCAGCACAAATCGTA
ATCGGAGCTGGAATCAATGTAGCAATGAGACGCGTGGAAGAGAGTGTTGTCAATCAAGGTTGGATTACTC
TGCAGGAAGCAGGTATCAATCTCGATCGGAACACGCTGGCCGCGACTCTCATTAGAGAGCTGCGAGCGGC
ACTGGAGTTGTTCGAACAAGAGGGACTTGCGCCCTACCTTCCCCGATGGGAGAAACTGGATAACTTCATA
AATAGGCCCGTTAAGTTGATAATTGGCGATAAAGAGATTTTCGGAATTAGTAGGGGTATCGACAAACAAG
GTGCCTTGCTCCTTGAGCAAGACGGCGTGATAAAGCCCTGGATGGGTGGTGAAATCAGTCTCCGAAGTGC
AGAGAAATAGGAATTCTGCAGATATCCAGCACAGTGGCGGCCGCTCGAGTCTAGAGGGCCCGTTTAAACC
CGCTGATCAGCCTCGACTGTGCCTTCTAGTTGCCAGCCATCTGTTGTTTGCCCCTCCCCCGTGCCTTCCT
TGACCCTGGAAGGTGCCACTCCCACTGTCCTTTCCTAATAAAATGAGGAAATTGCATCGCATTGTCTGAG
TAGGTGTCATTCTATTCTGGGGGGTGGGGTGGGGCAGGACAGCAAGGGGGAGGATTGGGAAGACAATAGC
AGGCATGCTGGGGATGCGGTGGGCTCTATGGCTTCTGAGGCGGAAAGAACCAGCTGGGGCTCTAGGGGGT
ATCCCC
[124 nt withheld, positions 2387-2510]
C
[91 nt withheld, positions 2512-2602]
A
[49 nt withheld, positions 2604-2652]
CCTTTGACGTTGGAGTCCACGTTCTTT
[37 nt withheld, positions 2680-2716]
ACCCTATCTCGGTCTATTCTTTTGATTTATAAGGGATTTTGCCGATTTCGGCCTATTGGTTAAAAAATGA
GCTGATTTAACAAAAATTTAACGCGAATTAATTCTGTGGAATGTGTGTCAGTTAGGGTGTGGAAAGTCCC
CAGGCTCCCCAGCAGGCAGAAGTATGCAAAGCATGCATCTCAATTAGTCAGCAACCAGGTGTGGAAAGTC
CCCAGGCTCCCCAGCAGGCAGAAGTATGCAAAGCATGCATCTCAATTAGTCAGCAACCATAGTCCCGCCC
CTAACTCCGCCCATCCCGCCCCTAACTCCGCCCAGTTCCGCCCATTCTCCGCCCCATGGCTGACTAATTT
TTTTTATTTATGCAGAGGCCGAGGCCGCCTCTGCCTCTGAGCTATTCCAGAAGTAGTGAGGAGGCTTTTT
TGGAGGCCTAGGCTTTTGCAAAAAGCTCCCGGGAGCTTGTATATCCATTTTCGGATCTGATCAAGAGACA
GGATGAGGATCGTTTCGCATGATTGAACAAGATGGATTGCACGCAGGTTCTCCGGCCGCTTGGGTGGAGA
GGCTATTCGGCTATGACTGGGCACAACAGACAATCGGCTGCTCTGATGCCGCCGTGTTCCGGCTGTCAGC
GCAGGGGCGCCCGGTTCTTTTTGTCAAGACCGACCTGTCCGGTGCCCTGAATGAACTGCAGGACGAGGCA
GCGCGGCTATCGTGGCTGGCCACGACGGGCGTTCCTTGCGCAGCTGTGCTCGACGTTGTCACTGAAGCGG
GAAGGGACTGGCTGCTATTGGGCGAAGTGCCGGGGCAGGATCTCCTGTCATCTCACCTTGCTCCTGCCGA
GAAAGTATCCATCATGGCTGATGCAATGCGGCGGCTGCATACGCTTGATCCGGCTACCTGCCCATTCGAC
CACCAAGCGAAACATCGCATCGAGCGAGCACGTACTCGGATGGAAGCCGGTCTTGTCGATCAGGATGATC
TGGACGAAGAGCATCAGGGGCTCGCGCCAGCCGAACTGTTCGCCAGGCTCAAGGCGCGCATGCCCGACGG
CGAGGATCTCGTCGTGACCCATGGCGATGCCTGCTTGCCGAATATCATGGTGGAAAATGGCCGCTTTTCT
GGATTCATCGACTGTGGCCGGCTGGGTGTGGCGGACCGCTATCAGGACATAGCGTTGGCTACCCGTGATA
TTGCTGAAGAGCTTGGCGGCGAATGGGCTGACCGCTTCCTCGTGCTTTACGGTATCGCCGCTCCCGATTC
GCAGCGCATCGCCTTCTATCGCCTTCTTGACGAGTTCTTCTGAGCGGGACTCTGGGGTTCGAAATGACCG
ACCAAGCGACGCCCAACCTGCCATCACGAGATTTCGATTCCACCGCCGCCTTCTATGAAAGGTTGGGCTT
CGGAATCGTTTTCCGGGACGCCGGCTGGATGATCCTCCAGCGCGGGGATCTCATGCTGGAGTTCTTCGCC
CACCCCAACTTGTTTATTGCAGCTTATAATGGTTACAAATAAAGCAATAGCATCACAAATTTCACAAATA
AAGCATTTTTTTCACTGCATTCTAGTTGTGGTTTGTCCAAACTCATCAATGTATCTTATCATGTCTGTAT
ACCGTCGACCTCTAGCTAGAGCTTGGCGTAATCATGGTCATAGCTGTTTCCTGTGTGAAATTGTTATCCG
CTCACAATTCCACACAACATACGAGCCGGAAGCATAAAGTGTAAAGCCTGGGGTGCCTAATGAGTGAGCT
AACTCACATTAATTGCGTTGCGCTCACTGCCCGCTTTCCAGTCGGGAAACCTGTCGTGCCAGCTGCATTA
ATGAATCGGCCAACGCGCGGGGAGAGGCGGTTTGCGTATTGGGCGCTCTTCCGCTTCCTCGCTCACTGAC
TCGCTGCGCTCGGTCGTTCGGCTGCGGCGAGCGGTATCAGCTCACTCAAAGGCGGTAATACGGTTATCCA
CAGAATCAGGGGATAACGCAGGAAAGAACATGTGAGCAAAAGGCCAGCAAAAGGCCAGGAACCGTAAAAA
GGCCGCGTTGCTGGCGTTTTTCCATAGGCTCCGCCCCCCTGACGAGCATCACAAAAATCGACGCTCAAGT
CAGAGGTGGCGAAACCCGACAGGACTATAAAGATACCAGGCGTTTCCCCCTGGAAGCTCCCTCGTGCGCT
CTCCTGTTCCGACCCTGCCGCTTACCGGATACCTGTCCGCCTTTCTCCCTTCGGGAAGCGTGGCGCTTTC
TCATAGCTCACGCTGTAGGTATCTCAGTTCGGTGTAGGTCGTTCGCTCCAAGCTGGGCTGTGTGCACGAA
CCCCCCGTTCAGCCCGACCGCTGCGCCTTATCCGGTAACTATCGTCTTGAGTCCAACCCGGTAAGACACG
ACTTATCGCCACTGGCAGCAGCCACTGGTAACAGGATTAGCAGAGCGAGGTATGTAGGCGGTGCTACAGA
GTTCTTGAAGTGGTGGCCTAACTACGGCTACACTAGAAGAACAGTATTTGGTATCTGCGCTCTGCTGAAG
CCAGTTACCTTCGGAAAAAGAGTTGGTAGCTCTTGATCCGGCAAACAAACCACCGCTGGTAGCGGTGGTT
TTTTTGTTTGCAAGCAGCAGATTACGCGCAGAAAAAAAGGATCTCAAGAAGATCCTTTGATCTTTTCTAC
GGGGTCTGACGCTCAGTGGAACGAAAACTCACGTTAAGGGATTTTGGTCATGAGATTATCAAAAAGGATC
TTCACCTAGATCCTTTTAAATTAAAAATGAAGTTTTAAATCAATCTAAAGTATATATGAGTAAACTTGGT
CTGACAGTTACCAATGCTTAATCAGTGAGGCACCTATCTCAGCGATCTGTCTATTTCGTTCATCCATAGT
TGCCTGACTCCCCGTCGTGTAGATAACTACGATACGGGAGGGCTTACCATCTGGCCCCAGTGCTGCAATG
ATACCGCGAGACCCACGCTCACCGGCTCCAGATTTATCAGCAATAAACCAGCCAGCCGGAAGGGCCGAGC
GCAGAAGTGGTCCTGCAACTTTATCCGCCTCCATCCAGTCTATTAATTGTTGCCGGGAAGCTAGAGTAAG
TAGTTCGCCAGTTAATAGTTTGCGCAACGTTGTTGCCATTGCTACAGGCATCGTGGTGTCACGCTCGTCG
TTTGGTATGGCTTCATTCAGCTCCGGTTCCCAACGATCAAGGCGAGTTACATGATCCCCCATGTTGTGCA
AAAAAGCGGTTAGCTCCTTCGGTCCTCCGATCGTTGTCAGAAGTAAGTTGGCCGCAGTGTTATCACTCAT
GGTTATGGCAGCACTGCATAATTCTCTTACTGTCATGCCATCCGTAAGATGCTTTTCTGTGACTGGTGAG
TACTCAACCAAGTCATTCTGAGAATAGTGTATGCGGCGACCGAGTTGCTCTTGCCCGGCGTCAATACGGG
ATAATACCGCGCCACATAGCAGAACTTTAAAAGTGCTCATCATTGGAAAACGTTCTTCGGGGCGAAAACT
CTCAAGGATCTTACCGCTGTTGAGATCCAGTTCGATGTAACCCACTCGTGCACCCAACTGATCTTCAGCA
TCTTTTACTTTCACCAGCGTTTCTGGGTGAGCAAAAACAGGAAGGCAAAATGCCGCAAAAAAGGGAATAA
GGGCGACACGGAAATGTTGAATACTCATACTCTTCCTTTTTCAATATTATTGAAGCATTTATCAGGGTTA
TTGTCTCATGAGCGGATACATATTTGAATGTATTTAGAAAAATAAACAAATAGGGGTTCCGCGCACATTT
CCCCGAAAAGTGCCACCTGACGTC
